Addgene plasmid #160226: pMMLV-EGFP-P2A-Puro
Purpose: Expresses EGFP in mammalian cells
Depositing lab: Jason Sheltzer. Depositing organization: Cold Spring Harbor Laboratory. Publication: Chromosomal instability accelerates the evolution of resistance to anti-cancer therapies. Lukow DA, Sausville EL, Suri P, Chunduri NK, Wieland A, Leu J, Smith JC, Girish V, Kumar AA, Kendall J, Wang Z, Storchova Z, Sheltzer JM. Dev Cell. 2021 Sep 13;56(17):2427-2439.e4. doi: 10.1016/j.devcel.2021.07.009. Epub 2021 Aug 4. PubMed 34352222.
Backbone
  Vector backbone: pMMLV
  Backbone manufacturer: VectorBuilder
  Backbone size w/o insert (bp): 4812
  Total vector size (bp): 6195
  Vector type: Mammalian Expression, Bacterial Expression, Retroviral
  Selectable markers: Puromycin
Growth in bacteria
  Bacterial resistance: Ampicillin, 100 μg/mL
  Growth temperature: 37°C
  Growth strain: NEB Stable
  Copy number: High Copy
Gene/Insert
  Gene/Insert name: EGFP-P2A-PuroR
  Species: Synthetic
  Insert size (bp): 1383
  Promoter: LTR
  Cloning method: Gateway Cloning
  Sequencing primers: 5′ EGFP-N; 3′ Puro-F
Resource information
  A portion of this plasmid was derived from a plasmid made by: VectorBuilder
Terms and licenses: Academic/Nonprofit Terms; Industry Terms: Not Available to Industry
How to cite: pMMLV-EGFP-P2A-Puro was a gift from Jason Sheltzer (Addgene plasmid # 160226 ; http://n2t.net/addgene:160226 ; RRID:Addgene_160226)
