[The description below was written by a language model from this plasmid's Addgene catalogue record and pLannotate feature annotations shown in this document.]
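Description:
pMMLV-EGFP-P2A-Puro is a Moloney murine leukemia virus (MMLV)-based gammaretroviral transfer vector, about 6.2 kb in size, built on a commercial pMMLV backbone and intended for stable expression of EGFP in mammalian cells. In bacteria it is maintained through a high-copy ColE1/pUC-type origin and selected with ampicillin via the bla gene and its native promoter. A short lacI fragment annotated near the origin appears to be a backbone remnant with no functional role.

The viral portion begins with a 5′ MMLV LTR, which the record lists as the promoter driving the insert. It is followed by the MMLV packaging signal (Ψ), an extended packaging region that includes a truncated gag lacking its start codon, and a pol segment carrying the splice acceptor. These elements allow the genomic RNA to be encapsidated efficiently when gag, pol and env are supplied in trans by packaging cells. The roughly 1.4 kb synthetic payload sits between attB1 and attB2 sites, which reflect its assembly by Gateway recombination. It consists of EGFP joined through a P2A ribosome-skipping peptide to puromycin N-acetyltransferase, so a single LTR-driven transcript yields separate fluorescent reporter and drug-resistance proteins. The cassette is closed by the 3′ LTR. Part of this LTR matches a ΔU3 self-inactivating LTR annotation, but the adjoining segment is annotated as a standard MMLV LTR, which is consistent with LTR-driven expression after integration.

The two sequence records, one from the depositor and one from repository sequencing, share the same feature layout and differ by nine bases located between EGFP and P2A. The construct is suited to producing retrovirus for making puromycin-selectable, GFP-labelled cell populations.
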