Features (pLannotate 1.2.2; 16 found; start..end, strand, type, name):
      1..594     +  LTR            LTR: long terminal repeat from Moloney murine leukemia virus
    657..856     +  misc_feature   MMLV Ψ: packaging signal of Moloney murine leukemia virus (MMLV)
    908..996     +  misc_feature   MESV Ψ (fragment): packaging signal of murine embryonic stem cell virus
   1073..1489    +  CDS            gag (truncated): truncated Moloney murine leukemia virus (MMLV) gag gene lacking the start codon
   1499..1873    +  misc_feature   pol region: Moloney murine leukemia virus (MMLV) pol region containing the splice acceptor site
   1924..1948    +  protein_bind   attB1: mutant version of attB; recombination site for the Gateway® BP reaction BP Clonase™
   1955..2671    +  CDS            EGFP: EGFP is a basic (constitutively fluorescent) green fluorescent protein published in 1996, derived from Aequorea victoria. It is reported to be a rapidly-maturing weak dimer with moderate acid sensitivity.
   2681..2733    +  CDS            P2A (fragment): 2A peptide from porcine teschovirus-1 polyprotein Eukaryotic ribosomes fail to insert a peptide bond between the Gly and Pro residues, yielding separate polypeptides.
   2738..3337    +  CDS            PuroR: puromycin N-acetyltransferase; pac from Streptomyces alboniger; confers resistance to puromycin
   3338..3362    -  protein_bind   attB2: mutant version of attB; recombination site for the Gateway® BP reaction BP Clonase™
   3557..3678    +  LTR            3' LTR (ΔU3) (fragment): self-inactivating 3' long terminal repeat (LTR) from Moloney murine leukemia virus
   3679..4148    +  LTR            LTR: long terminal repeat from Moloney murine leukemia virus
   4214..4266    -  CDS            lacI (fragment): lac repressor; lacI; The lac repressor binds to the lac operator to inhibit transcription in E. coli. This inhibition can be relieved by adding lactose or isopropyl-β-D-thiogalactopyranoside (IPTG).
   4449..5037    -  rep_origin     ori: high-copy-number ColE1/pMB1/pBR322/pUC origin of replication
   5201..6061    -  CDS            AmpR: β-lactamase; bla; confers resistance to ampicillin, carbenicillin, and related antibiotics
   6062..6166    -  promoter       AmpR promoter: bla
>Addgene plasmid #160226 | pMMLV-EGFP-P2A-Puro | depositor full sequence | sequence record 310237 | pMMLV-EGFP-P2A-Puro sequence 6195 bps
AATGAAAGACCCCACCTGTAGGTTTGGCAAGCTAGCTTAAGTAACGCCATTTTGCAAGGCATGGAAAAAT
ACATAACTGAGAATAGAAAAGTTCAGATCAAGGTCAGGAACAGATGGAACAGCTGAATATGGGCCAAACA
GGATATCTGTGGTAAGCAGTTCCTGCCCCGGCTCAGGGCCAAGAACAGATGGAACAGCTGAATATGGGCC
AAACAGGATATCTGTGGTAAGCAGTTCCTGCCCCGGCTCAGGGCCAAGAACAGATGGTCCCCAGATGCGG
TCCAGCCCTCAGCAGTTTCTAGAGAACCATCAGATGTTTCCAGGGTGCCCCAAGGACCTGAAATGACCCT
GTGCCTTATTTGAACTAACCAATCAGTTCGCTTCTCGCTTCTGTTCGCGCGCTTCTGCTCCCCGAGCTCA
ATAAAAGAGCCCACAACCCCTCACTCGGCGCGCCAGTCCTCCGATTGACTGAGTCGCCCGGGTACCCGTG
TATCCAATAAACCCTCTTGCAGTTGCATCCGACTTGTGGTCTCGCTGTTCCTTGGGAGGGTCTCCTCTGA
GTGATTGACTACCCGTCAGCGGGGGTCTTTCATTTGGGGGCTCGTCCGGGATCGGGAGACCCCTGCCCAG
GGACCACCGACCCACCACCGGGAGGTAAGCTGGCCAGCAACTTATCTGTGTCTGTCCGATTGTCTAGTGT
CTATGACTGATTTTATGCGCCTGCGTCGGTACTAGTTAGCTAACTAGCTCTGTATCTGGCGGACCCGTGG
TGGAACTGACGAGTTCGGAACACCCGGCCGCAACCCTGGGAGACGTCCCAGGGACTTCGGGGGCCGTTTT
TGTGGCCCGACCTGAGTCCAAAAATCCCGATCGTTTTGGACTCTTTGGTGCACCCCCCTAATAGGAGGGA
TATGTGGTTCTGGTAGGAGACGAGAACCTAAAACAGTTCCCGCCTCCGTCTGAATTTTTGCTTTCGGTTT
GGGACCGAAGCCGCGCCGCGCGTCTTGTCTGCTGCAGCATCGTTCTGTGTTGTCTCTGTCTGACTGTGTT
TCTGTATTTGTCTGAAAATTAGGGCCAGACTGTTACCACTCCCTTAAGTTTGACCTTAGGTCACTGGAAA
GATGTCGAGCGGATCGCTCACAACCAGTCGGTAGATGTCAAGAAGAGACGTTGGGTTACCTTCTGCTCTG
CAGAATGGCCAACCTTTAACGTCGGATGGCCGCGAGACGGCACCTTTAACCGAGACCTCATCACCCAGGT
TAAGATCAAGGTCTTTTCACCTGGCCCGCATGGACACCCAGACCAGGTCCCCTACATCGTGACCTGGGAA
GCCTTGGCTTTTGACCCCCCTCCCTGGGTCAAGCCCTTTGTACACCCTAAGCCTCCGCCTCCTCTTCCTC
CATCCGCCCCGTCTCTCCCCCTTGAACCTCCTCGTTCGACCCCGCCTCGATCCTCCCTTTATCCAGCCCT
CACTCCTTCTCTAGGCGCCCCCATATGGCCATATGAGATCTTATATGGGGCACCCCCGCCCCTTGTAAAC
TTCCCTGACCCTGACATGACAAGAGTTACTAACAGCCCCTCTCTCCAAGCTCACTTACAGGCTCTCTACT
TAGTCCAGCACGAAGTCTGGAGACCTCTGGCGGCAGCCTACCAAGAACAACTGGACCGACCGGTGGTACC
TCACCCTTACCGAGTCGGCGACACAGTGTGGGTCCGCCGACACCAGACTAAGAACCTAGAACCTCGCTGG
AAAGGACCTTACACAGTCCTGCTGACCACCCCCACCGCCCTCAAAGTAGACGGCATCGCAGCTTGGATAC
ACGCCGCCCACGTGAAGGCTGCCGACCCCGGGGGTGGACCATCCTCTAGACTGCCGGATCTAGCTAGTTA
ATTAAGGATCCCAGTGTGGTGGTACGGGAAATCACAAGTTTGTACAAAAAAGCAGGCTGCCACCATGGTG
AGCAAGGGCGAGGAGCTGTTCACCGGGGTGGTGCCCATCCTGGTCGAGCTGGACGGCGACGTAAACGGCC
ACAAGTTCAGCGTGTCCGGCGAGGGCGAGGGCGATGCCACCTACGGCAAGCTGACCCTGAAGTTCATCTG
CACCACCGGCAAGCTGCCCGTGCCCTGGCCCACCCTCGTGACCACCCTGACCTACGGCGTGCAGTGCTTC
AGCCGCTACCCCGACCACATGAAGCAGCACGACTTCTTCAAGTCCGCCATGCCCGAAGGCTACGTCCAGG
AGCGCACCATCTTCTTCAAGGACGACGGCAACTACAAGACCCGCGCCGAGGTGAAGTTCGAGGGCGACAC
CCTGGTGAACCGCATCGAGCTGAAGGGCATCGACTTCAAGGAGGACGGCAACATCCTGGGGCACAAGCTG
GAGTACAACTACAACAGCCACAACGTCTATATCATGGCCGACAAGCAGAAGAACGGCATCAAGGTGAACT
TCAAGATCCGCCACAACATCGAGGACGGCAGCGTGCAGCTCGCCGACCACTACCAGCAGAACACCCCCAT
CGGCGACGGCCCCGTGCTGCTGCCCGACAACCACTACCTGAGCACCCAGTCCGCCCTGAGCAAAGACCCC
AACGAGAAGCGCGATCACATGGTCCTGCTGGAGTTCGTGACCGCCGCCGGGATCACTCTCGGCATGGACG
AGCTGTACAAGGGAAGCGGAGCCACGAACTTCTCTCTGTTAAAGCAAGCAGGAGATGTTGAAGAAAACCC
CGGGCCTATGACCGAGTACAAGCCCACGGTGCGCCTCGCCACCCGCGACGACGTCCCCAGGGCCGTACGC
ACCCTCGCCGCCGCGTTCGCCGACTACCCCGCCACGCGCCACACCGTCGATCCGGACCGCCACATCGAGC
GGGTCACCGAGCTGCAAGAACTCTTCCTCACGCGCGTCGGGCTCGACATCGGCAAGGTGTGGGTCGCGGA
CGACGGCGCCGCGGTGGCGGTCTGGACCACGCCGGAGAGCGTCGAAGCGGGGGCGGTGTTCGCCGAGATC
GGCCCGCGCATGGCCGAGTTGAGCGGTTCCCGGCTGGCCGCGCAGCAACAGATGGAAGGCCTCCTGGCGC
CGCACCGGCCCAAGGAGCCCGCGTGGTTCCTGGCCACCGTCGGCGTCTCGCCCGACCACCAGGGCAAGGG
TCTGGGCAGCGCCGTCGTGCTCCCCGGAGTGGAGGCGGCCGAGCGCGCCGGGGTGCCCGCCTTCCTGGAG
ACCTCCGCGCCCCGCAACCTCCCCTTCTACGAGCGGCTCGGCTTCACCGTCACCGCCGACGTCGAGGTGC
CCGAAGGACCGCGCACCTGGTGCATGACCCGCAAGCCCGGTGCCTGAACCCAGCTTTCTTGTACAAAGTG
GTGATATTCCAGCTGAGCGCCGGTCGCTACCATTACCAGTTGGTCTGGTGTCAAAAATAATAATAACCGG
GCAGGCCATGTCTGCCCGTATTTCGCGTAAGGAAATCCATTATGTACTATTTAAACTCGAGCGGCCGCCA
GCACAGTGGTCGACGATAAAATAAAAGATTTTATTTAGTCTCCAGAAAAAGGGGGGAATGAAAGACCCCA
CCTGTAGGTTTGGCAAGCTAGCTTAAGTAACGCCATTTTGCAAGGCATGGAAAAATACATAACTGAGAAT
AGAGAAGTTCAGATCAAGGTCAGGAACAGATGGAACAGCTGAATATGGGCCAAACAGGATATCTGTGGTA
AGCAGTTCCTGCCCCGGCTCAGGGCCAAGAACAGATGGAACAGCTGAATATGGGCCAAACAGGATATCTG
TGGTAAGCAGTTCCTGCCCCGGCTCAGGGCCAAGAACAGATGGTCCCCAGATGCGGTCCAGCCCTCAGCA
GTTTCTAGAGAACCATCAGATGTTTCCAGGGTGCCCCAAGGACCTGAAATGACCCTGTGCCTTATTTGAA
CTAACCAATCAGTTCGCTTCTCGCTTCTGTTCGCGCGCTTCTGCTCCCCGAGCTCAATAAAAGAGCCCAC
AACCCCTCACTCGGGGCGCCAGTCCTCCGATTGACTGAGTCGCCCGGGTACCCGTGTATCCAATAAACCC
TCTTGCAGTTGCATCCGACTTGTGGTCTCGCTGTTCCTTGGGAGGGTCTCCTCTGAGTGATTGACTACCC
GTCAGCGGGGGTCTTTCACATGCAGCATGTATCAAAATTAATTTGGTTTTTTTTCTTAAGTATTTACATT
AAATGGCCATAGTTGCATTAATGAATCGGCCAACGCGCGGGGAGAGGCGGTTTGCGTATTGGGCGCTCTT
CCGCTTCCTCGCTCACTGACTCGCTGCGCTCGGTCGTTCGGCTGCGGCGAGCGGTATCAGCTCACTCAAA
GGCGGTAATACGGTTATCCACAGAATCAGGGGATAACGCAGGAAAGAACATGTGAGCAAAAGGCCAGCAA
AAGGCCAGGAACCGTAAAAAGGCCGCGTTGCTGGCGTTTTTCCATAGGCTCCGCCCCCCTGACGAGCATC
ACAAAAATCGACGCTCAAGTCAGAGGTGGCGAAACCCGACAGGACTATAAAGATACCAGGCGTTTCCCCC
TGGAAGCTCCCTCGTGCGCTCTCCTGTTCCGACCCTGCCGCTTACCGGATACCTGTCCGCCTTTCTCTCT
TCGGGAAGCGTGGCGCTTTCTCATAGCTCACGCTGTAGGTATCTCAGTTCGGTGTAGGTCGTTCGCTCCA
AGCTGGGCTGTGTGCACGAACCCCCCGTTCAGCCCGACCGCTGCGCCTTATCCGGTAACTATCGTCTTGA
GTCCAACCCGGTAAGACACGACTTATCGCCACTGGCAGCAGCCACTGGTAACAGGATTAGCAGAGCGAGG
TATGTAGGCGGTGCTACAGAGTTCTTGAAGTGGTGGCCTAACTACGGCTACACTAGAAGAACAGTATTTG
GTATCTGCGCTCTGCTGAAGCCAGTTACCTTCGGAAAAAGAGTTGGTAGCTCTTGATCCGGCAAACAAAC
CACCGCTGGTAGCGGTGGTTTTTTTGTTTGCAAGCAGCAGATTACGCGCAGAAAAAAAGGATCTCAAGAA
GATCCTTTGATCTTTTCTACGGGGTCTGACGCTCAGTGGAACGAAAACTCACGTTAAGGGATTTTGGTCA
TGAGATTATCAAAAAGGATCTTCACCTAGATCCTTTTGCGGCCGGCCGCAAATCAATCTAAAGTATATAT
GAGTAAACTTGGTCTGACAGTTACCAATGCTTAATCAGTGAGGCACCTATCTCAGCGATCTGTCTATTTC
GTTCATCCATAGTTGCCTGACTCCCCGTCGTGTAGATAACTACGATACGGGAGGGCTTACCATCTGGCCC
CAGTGCTGCAATGATACCGCGAGACCCACGCTCACCGGCTCCAGATTTATCAGCAATAAACCAGCCAGCC
GGAAGGGCCGAGCGCAGAAGTGGTCCTGCAACTTTATCCGCCTCCATCCAGTCTATTAATTGTTGCCGGG
AAGCTAGAGTAAGTAGTTCGCCAGTTAATAGTTTGCGCAACGTTGTTGCCATTGCTACAGGCATCGTGGT
GTCACGCTCGTCGTTTGGTATGGCTTCATTCAGCTCCGGTTCCCAACGATCAAGGCGAGTTACATGATCC
CCCATGTTGTGCAAAAAAGCGGTTAGCTCCTTCGGTCCTCCGATCGTTGTCAGAAGTAAGTTGGCCGCAG
TGTTATCACTCATGGTTATGGCAGCACTGCATAATTCTCTTACTGTCATGCCATCCGTAAGATGCTTTTC
TGTGACTGGTGAGTACTCAACCAAGTCATTCTGAGAATAGTGTATGCGGCGACCGAGTTGCTCTTGCCCG
GCGTCAATACGGGATAATACCGCGCCACATAGCAGAACTTTAAAAGTGCTCATCATTGGAAAACGTTCTT
CGGGGCGAAAACTCTCAAGGATCTTACCGCTGTTGAGATCCAGTTCGATGTAACCCACTCGTGCACCCAA
CTGATCTTCAGCATCTTTTACTTTCACCAGCGTTTCTGGGTGAGCAAAAACAGGAAGGCAAAATGCCGCA
AAAAAGGGAATAAGGGCGACACGGAAATGTTGAATACTCATACTCTTCCTTTTTCAATATTATTGAAGCA
TTTATCAGGGTTATTGTCTCATGAGCGGATACATATTTGAATGTATTTAGAAAAATAAACAAATAGGGGT
TCCGCGCACATTTCCCCGAAAAGTGCCACCTGCAT
