Features (pLannotate 1.2.2; 16 found; start..end, strand, type, name):
      1..594     +  LTR            LTR: long terminal repeat from Moloney murine leukemia virus
    657..856     +  misc_feature   MMLV Ψ: packaging signal of Moloney murine leukemia virus (MMLV)
    908..996     +  misc_feature   MESV Ψ (fragment): packaging signal of murine embryonic stem cell virus
   1073..1489    +  CDS            gag (truncated): truncated Moloney murine leukemia virus (MMLV) gag gene lacking the start codon
   1499..1873    +  misc_feature   pol region: Moloney murine leukemia virus (MMLV) pol region containing the splice acceptor site
   1924..1948    +  protein_bind   attB1: mutant version of attB; recombination site for the Gateway® BP reaction BP Clonase™
   1955..2671    +  CDS            EGFP: EGFP is a basic (constitutively fluorescent) green fluorescent protein published in 1996, derived from Aequorea victoria. It is reported to be a rapidly-maturing weak dimer with moderate acid sensitivity.
   2672..2724    +  CDS            P2A (fragment): 2A peptide from porcine teschovirus-1 polyprotein Eukaryotic ribosomes fail to insert a peptide bond between the Gly and Pro residues, yielding separate polypeptides.
   2729..3328    +  CDS            PuroR: puromycin N-acetyltransferase; pac from Streptomyces alboniger; confers resistance to puromycin
   3329..3353    -  protein_bind   attB2: mutant version of attB; recombination site for the Gateway® BP reaction BP Clonase™
   3548..3669    +  LTR            3' LTR (ΔU3) (fragment): self-inactivating 3' long terminal repeat (LTR) from Moloney murine leukemia virus
   3670..4139    +  LTR            LTR: long terminal repeat from Moloney murine leukemia virus
   4205..4257    -  CDS            lacI (fragment): lac repressor; lacI; The lac repressor binds to the lac operator to inhibit transcription in E. coli. This inhibition can be relieved by adding lactose or isopropyl-β-D-thiogalactopyranoside (IPTG).
   4440..5028    -  rep_origin     ori: high-copy-number ColE1/pMB1/pBR322/pUC origin of replication
   5192..6052    -  CDS            AmpR: β-lactamase; bla; confers resistance to ampicillin, carbenicillin, and related antibiotics
   6053..6157    -  promoter       AmpR promoter: bla
>Addgene plasmid #160226 | pMMLV-EGFP-P2A-Puro | addgene full sequence | sequence record 317505 | Addgene NGS Result
AATGAAAGACCCCACCTGTAGGTTTGGCAAGCTAGCTTAAGTAACGCCATTTTGCAAGGCATGGAAAAAT
ACATAACTGAGAATAGAAAAGTTCAGATCAAGGTCAGGAACAGATGGAACAGCTGAATATGGGCCAAACA
GGATATCTGTGGTAAGCAGTTCCTGCCCCGGCTCAGGGCCAAGAACAGATGGAACAGCTGAATATGGGCC
AAACAGGATATCTGTGGTAAGCAGTTCCTGCCCCGGCTCAGGGCCAAGAACAGATGGTCCCCAGATGCGG
TCCAGCCCTCAGCAGTTTCTAGAGAACCATCAGATGTTTCCAGGGTGCCCCAAGGACCTGAAATGACCCT
GTGCCTTATTTGAACTAACCAATCAGTTCGCTTCTCGCTTCTGTTCGCGCGCTTCTGCTCCCCGAGCTCA
ATAAAAGAGCCCACAACCCCTCACTCGGCGCGCCAGTCCTCCGATTGACTGAGTCGCCCGGGTACCCGTG
TATCCAATAAACCCTCTTGCAGTTGCATCCGACTTGTGGTCTCGCTGTTCCTTGGGAGGGTCTCCTCTGA
GTGATTGACTACCCGTCAGCGGGGGTCTTTCATTTGGGGGCTCGTCCGGGATCGGGAGACCCCTGCCCAG
GGACCACCGACCCACCACCGGGAGGTAAGCTGGCCAGCAACTTATCTGTGTCTGTCCGATTGTCTAGTGT
CTATGACTGATTTTATGCGCCTGCGTCGGTACTAGTTAGCTAACTAGCTCTGTATCTGGCGGACCCGTGG
TGGAACTGACGAGTTCGGAACACCCGGCCGCAACCCTGGGAGACGTCCCAGGGACTTCGGGGGCCGTTTT
TGTGGCCCGACCTGAGTCCAAAAATCCCGATCGTTTTGGACTCTTTGGTGCACCCCCCTAATAGGAGGGA
TATGTGGTTCTGGTAGGAGACGAGAACCTAAAACAGTTCCCGCCTCCGTCTGAATTTTTGCTTTCGGTTT
GGGACCGAAGCCGCGCCGCGCGTCTTGTCTGCTGCAGCATCGTTCTGTGTTGTCTCTGTCTGACTGTGTT
TCTGTATTTGTCTGAAAATTAGGGCCAGACTGTTACCACTCCCTTAAGTTTGACCTTAGGTCACTGGAAA
GATGTCGAGCGGATCGCTCACAACCAGTCGGTAGATGTCAAGAAGAGACGTTGGGTTACCTTCTGCTCTG
CAGAATGGCCAACCTTTAACGTCGGATGGCCGCGAGACGGCACCTTTAACCGAGACCTCATCACCCAGGT
TAAGATCAAGGTCTTTTCACCTGGCCCGCATGGACACCCAGACCAGGTCCCCTACATCGTGACCTGGGAA
GCCTTGGCTTTTGACCCCCCTCCCTGGGTCAAGCCCTTTGTACACCCTAAGCCTCCGCCTCCTCTTCCTC
CATCCGCCCCGTCTCTCCCCCTTGAACCTCCTCGTTCGACCCCGCCTCGATCCTCCCTTTATCCAGCCCT
CACTCCTTCTCTAGGCGCCCCCATATGGCCATATGAGATCTTATATGGGGCACCCCCGCCCCTTGTAAAC
TTCCCTGACCCTGACATGACAAGAGTTACTAACAGCCCCTCTCTCCAAGCTCACTTACAGGCTCTCTACT
TAGTCCAGCACGAAGTCTGGAGACCTCTGGCGGCAGCCTACCAAGAACAACTGGACCGACCGGTGGTACC
TCACCCTTACCGAGTCGGCGACACAGTGTGGGTCCGCCGACACCAGACTAAGAACCTAGAACCTCGCTGG
AAAGGACCTTACACAGTCCTGCTGACCACCCCCACCGCCCTCAAAGTAGACGGCATCGCAGCTTGGATAC
ACGCCGCCCACGTGAAGGCTGCCGACCCCGGGGGTGGACCATCCTCTAGACTGCCGGATCTAGCTAGTTA
ATTAAGGATCCCAGTGTGGTGGTACGGGAAATCACAAGTTTGTACAAAAAAGCAGGCTGCCACCATGGTG
AGCAAGGGCGAGGAGCTGTTCACCGGGGTGGTGCCCATCCTGGTCGAGCTGGACGGCGACGTAAACGGCC
ACAAGTTCAGCGTGTCCGGCGAGGGCGAGGGCGATGCCACCTACGGCAAGCTGACCCTGAAGTTCATCTG
CACCACCGGCAAGCTGCCCGTGCCCTGGCCCACCCTCGTGACCACCCTGACCTACGGCGTGCAGTGCTTC
AGCCGCTACCCCGACCACATGAAGCAGCACGACTTCTTCAAGTCCGCCATGCCCGAAGGCTACGTCCAGG
AGCGCACCATCTTCTTCAAGGACGACGGCAACTACAAGACCCGCGCCGAGGTGAAGTTCGAGGGCGACAC
CCTGGTGAACCGCATCGAGCTGAAGGGCATCGACTTCAAGGAGGACGGCAACATCCTGGGGCACAAGCTG
GAGTACAACTACAACAGCCACAACGTCTATATCATGGCCGACAAGCAGAAGAACGGCATCAAGGTGAACT
TCAAGATCCGCCACAACATCGAGGACGGCAGCGTGCAGCTCGCCGACCACTACCAGCAGAACACCCCCAT
CGGCGACGGCCCCGTGCTGCTGCCCGACAACCACTACCTGAGCACCCAGTCCGCCCTGAGCAAAGACCCC
AACGAGAAGCGCGATCACATGGTCCTGCTGGAGTTCGTGACCGCCGCCGGGATCACTCTCGGCATGGACG
AGCTGTACAAGGCCACGAACTTCTCTCTGTTAAAGCAAGCAGGAGATGTTGAAGAAAACCCCGGGCCTAT
GACCGAGTACAAGCCCACGGTGCGCCTCGCCACCCGCGACGACGTCCCCAGGGCCGTACGCACCCTCGCC
GCCGCGTTCGCCGACTACCCCGCCACGCGCCACACCGTCGATCCGGACCGCCACATCGAGCGGGTCACCG
AGCTGCAAGAACTCTTCCTCACGCGCGTCGGGCTCGACATCGGCAAGGTGTGGGTCGCGGACGACGGCGC
CGCGGTGGCGGTCTGGACCACGCCGGAGAGCGTCGAAGCGGGGGCGGTGTTCGCCGAGATCGGCCCGCGC
ATGGCCGAGTTGAGCGGTTCCCGGCTGGCCGCGCAGCAACAGATGGAAGGCCTCCTGGCGCCGCACCGGC
CCAAGGAGCCCGCGTGGTTCCTGGCCACCGTCGGCGTCTCGCCCGACCACCAGGGCAAGGGTCTGGGCAG
CGCCGTCGTGCTCCCCGGAGTGGAGGCGGCCGAGCGCGCCGGGGTGCCCGCCTTCCTGGAGACCTCCGCG
CCCCGCAACCTCCCCTTCTACGAGCGGCTCGGCTTCACCGTCACCGCCGACGTCGAGGTGCCCGAAGGAC
CGCGCACCTGGTGCATGACCCGCAAGCCCGGTGCCTGAACCCAGCTTTCTTGTACAAAGTGGTGATATTC
CAGCTGAGCGCCGGTCGCTACCATTACCAGTTGGTCTGGTGTCAAAAATAATAATAACCGGGCAGGCCAT
GTCTGCCCGTATTTCGCGTAAGGAAATCCATTATGTACTATTTAAACTCGAGCGGCCGCCAGCACAGTGG
TCGACGATAAAATAAAAGATTTTATTTAGTCTCCAGAAAAAGGGGGGAATGAAAGACCCCACCTGTAGGT
TTGGCAAGCTAGCTTAAGTAACGCCATTTTGCAAGGCATGGAAAAATACATAACTGAGAATAGAGAAGTT
CAGATCAAGGTCAGGAACAGATGGAACAGCTGAATATGGGCCAAACAGGATATCTGTGGTAAGCAGTTCC
TGCCCCGGCTCAGGGCCAAGAACAGATGGAACAGCTGAATATGGGCCAAACAGGATATCTGTGGTAAGCA
GTTCCTGCCCCGGCTCAGGGCCAAGAACAGATGGTCCCCAGATGCGGTCCAGCCCTCAGCAGTTTCTAGA
GAACCATCAGATGTTTCCAGGGTGCCCCAAGGACCTGAAATGACCCTGTGCCTTATTTGAACTAACCAAT
CAGTTCGCTTCTCGCTTCTGTTCGCGCGCTTCTGCTCCCCGAGCTCAATAAAAGAGCCCACAACCCCTCA
CTCGGGGCGCCAGTCCTCCGATTGACTGAGTCGCCCGGGTACCCGTGTATCCAATAAACCCTCTTGCAGT
TGCATCCGACTTGTGGTCTCGCTGTTCCTTGGGAGGGTCTCCTCTGAGTGATTGACTACCCGTCAGCGGG
GGTCTTTCACATGCAGCATGTATCAAAATTAATTTGGTTTTTTTTCTTAAGTATTTACATTAAATGGCCA
TAGTTGCATTAATGAATCGGCCAACGCGCGGGGAGAGGCGGTTTGCGTATTGGGCGCTCTTCCGCTTCCT
CGCTCACTGACTCGCTGCGCTCGGTCGTTCGGCTGCGGCGAGCGGTATCAGCTCACTCAAAGGCGGTAAT
ACGGTTATCCACAGAATCAGGGGATAACGCAGGAAAGAACATGTGAGCAAAAGGCCAGCAAAAGGCCAGG
AACCGTAAAAAGGCCGCGTTGCTGGCGTTTTTCCATAGGCTCCGCCCCCCTGACGAGCATCACAAAAATC
GACGCTCAAGTCAGAGGTGGCGAAACCCGACAGGACTATAAAGATACCAGGCGTTTCCCCCTGGAAGCTC
CCTCGTGCGCTCTCCTGTTCCGACCCTGCCGCTTACCGGATACCTGTCCGCCTTTCTCCCTTCGGGAAGC
GTGGCGCTTTCTCATAGCTCACGCTGTAGGTATCTCAGTTCGGTGTAGGTCGTTCGCTCCAAGCTGGGCT
GTGTGCACGAACCCCCCGTTCAGCCCGACCGCTGCGCCTTATCCGGTAACTATCGTCTTGAGTCCAACCC
GGTAAGACACGACTTATCGCCACTGGCAGCAGCCACTGGTAACAGGATTAGCAGAGCGAGGTATGTAGGC
GGTGCTACAGAGTTCTTGAAGTGGTGGCCTAACTACGGCTACACTAGAAGAACAGTATTTGGTATCTGCG
CTCTGCTGAAGCCAGTTACCTTCGGAAAAAGAGTTGGTAGCTCTTGATCCGGCAAACAAACCACCGCTGG
TAGCGGTGGTTTTTTTGTTTGCAAGCAGCAGATTACGCGCAGAAAAAAAGGATCTCAAGAAGATCCTTTG
ATCTTTTCTACGGGGTCTGACGCTCAGTGGAACGAAAACTCACGTTAAGGGATTTTGGTCATGAGATTAT
CAAAAAGGATCTTCACCTAGATCCTTTTGCGGCCGGCCGCAAATCAATCTAAAGTATATATGAGTAAACT
TGGTCTGACAGTTACCAATGCTTAATCAGTGAGGCACCTATCTCAGCGATCTGTCTATTTCGTTCATCCA
TAGTTGCCTGACTCCCCGTCGTGTAGATAACTACGATACGGGAGGGCTTACCATCTGGCCCCAGTGCTGC
AATGATACCGCGAGACCCACGCTCACCGGCTCCAGATTTATCAGCAATAAACCAGCCAGCCGGAAGGGCC
GAGCGCAGAAGTGGTCCTGCAACTTTATCCGCCTCCATCCAGTCTATTAATTGTTGCCGGGAAGCTAGAG
TAAGTAGTTCGCCAGTTAATAGTTTGCGCAACGTTGTTGCCATTGCTACAGGCATCGTGGTGTCACGCTC
GTCGTTTGGTATGGCTTCATTCAGCTCCGGTTCCCAACGATCAAGGCGAGTTACATGATCCCCCATGTTG
TGCAAAAAAGCGGTTAGCTCCTTCGGTCCTCCGATCGTTGTCAGAAGTAAGTTGGCCGCAGTGTTATCAC
TCATGGTTATGGCAGCACTGCATAATTCTCTTACTGTCATGCCATCCGTAAGATGCTTTTCTGTGACTGG
TGAGTACTCAACCAAGTCATTCTGAGAATAGTGTATGCGGCGACCGAGTTGCTCTTGCCCGGCGTCAATA
CGGGATAATACCGCGCCACATAGCAGAACTTTAAAAGTGCTCATCATTGGAAAACGTTCTTCGGGGCGAA
AACTCTCAAGGATCTTACCGCTGTTGAGATCCAGTTCGATGTAACCCACTCGTGCACCCAACTGATCTTC
AGCATCTTTTACTTTCACCAGCGTTTCTGGGTGAGCAAAAACAGGAAGGCAAAATGCCGCAAAAAAGGGA
ATAAGGGCGACACGGAAATGTTGAATACTCATACTCTTCCTTTTTCAATATTATTGAAGCATTTATCAGG
GTTATTGTCTCATGAGCGGATACATATTTGAATGTATTTAGAAAAATAAACAAATAGGGGTTCCGCGCAC
ATTTCCCCGAAAAGTGCCACCTGCAT
